Addgene plasmid #244701: CL20_mEGFP_FOidr_149
Purpose: Express mEGFP-tagged intrinsically disordered protein (IDR), FOidr_149, derived from human fusion protein PAX5_ZNF276
Depositing lab: Richard Kriwacki. Depositing organization: St. Jude Children's Research Hospital. Publication: Proteome-wide computational analyses reveal links between protein condensate formation and RNA biology. Maiti S, Tripathi S, Baggett DW, Phillips AH, Park CG, Wang J, Wahiduzzaman, Freyaldenhoven WT, Kinger S, Pioso BJ, Bollinger JC, Somjee R, Lang B, Babu MM, Kriwacki RW. Sci Adv. 2025 Dec 5;11(49):eady1420. doi: 10.1126/sciadv.ady1420. Epub 2025 Dec 3. PubMed 41337585.
Backbone
  Vector backbone: CL20
  Vector type: Mammalian Expression
Growth in bacteria
  Bacterial resistance: Ampicillin, 100 μg/mL
  Growth temperature: 37°C
  Growth strain: NEB Stable
  Copy number: High Copy
Gene/Insert
  Gene/Insert name: FOidr_149
  Species: H. sapiens (human)
  Mutation: Unmutated
  Tag / fusion protein: monomeric EGFP (N terminal on insert)
  Cloning method: Restriction Enzyme; 5′ cloning site Unknown (unknown if destroyed)
Terms and licenses: Academic/Nonprofit Terms; Industry Terms: Not Available to Industry
Depositor comments: PAX5_ZNF276_288_448
How to cite: CL20_mEGFP_FOidr_149 was a gift from Richard Kriwacki (Addgene plasmid # 244701 ; http://n2t.net/addgene:244701 ; RRID:Addgene_244701)
