[The description below was written by a language model from this plasmid's Addgene catalogue record and pLannotate feature annotations shown in this document.]
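Description:
CL20_mEGFP_FOidr_149 is a mammalian expression plasmid built on the CL20 backbone. The catalogue lists it simply as a mammalian expression vector, but the feature table shows the architecture of a self-inactivating HIV-1 lentiviral transfer vector. A CMV enhancer is fused to a truncated 5' LTR, followed by the Ψ packaging signal with a gag fragment, the cPPT/CTS, the Rev response element, and a ΔU3 3' LTR fragment backed by a rabbit β-globin polyadenylation signal. These elements would allow Rev-dependent export and packaging of the vector RNA, and integration with the viral promoter inactivated. The short vif, nef, rev, lacI and TRE matches in the annotation are residual fragments rather than functional genes. In bacteria the plasmid replicates from a high-copy ColE1/pUC-type origin and is selected with ampicillin through the β-lactamase gene. An SV40 origin and SV40 poly(A) signal lie in the backbone. No mammalian selection marker is annotated.

The payload is an internal cassette in which the CMV enhancer and immediate-early promoter drive monomeric EGFP fused to the N terminus of FOidr_149. This insert is an unmutated intrinsically disordered region taken from the human fusion protein PAX5_ZNF276, and the depositor's comment suggests it corresponds to residues 288–448 of the fusion. The annotation tool identifies the segment downstream of mEGFP as a ZNF276 fragment, which is consistent with that origin. The construct is intended to express the fluorescently tagged IDR in mammalian cells so that its behaviour can be visualised. The associated work concerns the links between protein condensate formation and RNA biology.
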