Features (pLannotate 1.2.2; 29 found; start..end, strand, type, name):
    199..254     -  polyA_signal   β-globin poly(A) signal: rabbit β-globin polyadenylation signal (Gil and Proudfoot, 1987)
    340..475     -  LTR            3' LTR (ΔU3) (fragment): self-inactivating 3' long terminal repeat (LTR) from HIV-1
    477..545     -  CDS            nef (fragment): NEF_HV1Z2 - Experimental evidence at protein level: Swiss-Prot protein existence level 1. Extracellular Nef protein targets CD4(+) T-lymphocytes for apoptosis by interacting with CXCR4 surface receptors. From Human immunodeficiency virus type 1 group M subtype D (isolate Z2/CDC-Z34) (HIV-1).
    571..1053    -  CDS            ZNF276 (fragment): ZN276_HUMAN - Also known as CENP-Z, ZFP276, ZNF477. Experimental evidence at protein level: Swiss-Prot protein existence level 1. May be involved in transcriptional regulation. From Homo sapiens (Human).
   1096..1812    -  CDS            mEGFP: mEGFP is a basic (constitutively fluorescent) green fluorescent protein published in 2002, derived from Aequorea victoria. It has moderate acid sensitivity.
   1826..1863    -  misc_feature   MCS (fragment): multiple cloning site
   1862..1878    -  promoter       tight TRE promoter (fragment): Tet-responsive promoter PTight, consisting of seven tet operator sequences followed by the minimal CMV promoter
   1894..2097    -  promoter       CMV promoter: human cytomegalovirus (CMV) immediate early promoter
   2098..2401    -  enhancer       CMV enhancer: human cytomegalovirus immediate early enhancer
   2469..2485    -  misc_feature   MCS (fragment): multiple cloning site
   2485..2510    -  CDS            Rev (fragment): human immunodeficiency virus 1 (HIV-1) Rev protein; rev; enhances nuclear export of unspliced and incompletely spliced viral mRNAs
   2887..3120    -  misc_feature   RRE: The Rev response element (RRE) of HIV-1 allows for Rev-dependent mRNA export from the nucleus to the cytoplasm.
   3254..3337    -  CDS            vif (fragment): VIF_HV1BR - Experimental evidence at protein level: Swiss-Prot protein existence level 1. Counteracts the innate antiviral activity of host APOBEC3F and APOBEC3G. Forms a complex with host APOBEC3F and APOBEC3G thus preventing the entry of these lethally hypermutating enzymes into progeny virions. Recruits an active E3 ubiquitin ligase complex composed of elongin BC, CUL5, and RBX2 to induce polyubiquitination of APOBEC3G and APOBEC3F. In turn, they are directed to the 26S proteasome for degradation. Vif interaction with APOBEC3G also blocks its cytidine deaminase activity in a proteasome-inde
   3480..3597    -  misc_feature   cPPT/CTS: central polypurine tract and central termination sequence of HIV-1
   3746..4105    -  CDS            HIV-1 gag (fragment): gag protein from human immunodeficiency virus 1; gag
   4089..4214    -  misc_feature   HIV-1 Ψ: packaging signal of human immunodeficiency virus type 1
   4261..4518    -  LTR            5' LTR (truncated): truncated 5' long terminal repeat (LTR) from HIV-1
   4520..4899    -  enhancer       CMV enhancer: human cytomegalovirus immediate early enhancer
   4930..5034    +  promoter       AmpR promoter: bla
   5035..5895    +  CDS            AmpR: β-lactamase; bla; confers resistance to ampicillin, carbenicillin, and related antibiotics
   6066..6654    +  rep_origin     ori: high-copy-number ColE1/pMB1/pBR322/pUC origin of replication
   6837..6891    +  CDS            lacI (fragment): lac repressor; lacI; The lac repressor binds to the lac operator to inhibit transcription in E. coli. This inhibition can be relieved by adding lactose or isopropyl-β-D-thiogalactopyranoside (IPTG).
   6893..7027    -  polyA_signal   SV40 poly(A) signal: SV40 polyadenylation signal
   7047..7182    -  rep_origin     SV40 ori: SV40 origin of replication
   7206..7228    -  promoter       SV40 promoter (fragment): SV40 enhancer and early promoter
   7235..7274    +  CDS            lacI (fragment): lac repressor; lacI; The lac repressor binds to the lac operator to inhibit transcription in E. coli. This inhibition can be relieved by adding lactose or isopropyl-β-D-thiogalactopyranoside (IPTG).
   7287..7308    +  protein_bind   CAP binding site: CAP binding activates transcription in the presence of cAMP. E. coli catabolite activator protein
   7323..7353    +  promoter       lac promoter: promoter for the E. coli lac operon
   7361..7377    +  protein_bind   lac operator: The lac repressor binds to the lac operator to inhibit transcription in E. coli. This inhibition can be relieved by adding lactose or isopropyl-β-D-thiogalactopyranoside (IPTG). lac repressor encoded by lacI
>Addgene plasmid #244701 | CL20_mEGFP_FOidr_149 | addgene full sequence | sequence record 488170 | Addgene NGS Result
AAAAAAAATCTAACCTCAAGTCAAGGCTTTTCTATGGAATAAGGAATGGACAGCAGGGGGCTGTTTCATA
TACTGATGACCTCTTTATAGCCAACCTTTGTTCATGGCAGCCAGCATATGGGCATATGTTGCCAAACTCT
AAACCAAATACTCATTCTGATGTTTTAAATGATTTGCCCTCCCATATGTCCTTCCGAGTGAGAGACACAA
AAAATTCCAACACACTATTGCAATGAAAATAAATTTCCTTTATTAGCCAGAAGTCAGATGCTCAAGGGGC
TTCATGATGTCCCCATAATTTTTGGCAGAGGGAAAAAGATCTGCTAGCTCGAGCAGCTGAAGCTTTATTG
AGGCTTAAGCAGTGGGTTCCCTAGTTAGCCAGAGAGCTCCCAGGCTCAGATCTGGTCTAACCAGAGAGAC
CCAGTACAGGCAAAAAGCAGATCTTGTCTTCTTTGGGAGTGAATTAGCCCTTCCAGTCCCCCCTTTTCTT
TTAAAAAGTGGCTAAGATCTACAGCTGCCTTGTAAGTCATTGGTCTTAAAGGTACCGTAATCTTATCTAG
AACCGGTTCACAGCTTCTTCTTCCATCCGGGTTTGGGGCCCGGCTTTTTGCGAATGCGAGGCTCCTCGGA
TTTCTTGGCTTCCTTCGACTCACTTTTTTTCCCAGACACTTTACGTTCCGGGTATGGTTCGAAGCTCTCG
TCGCTGCTCTGTGCATTCTGTTTCTTATCATTCTCGTCTTCACTTAAGACGTCACCTTCGGAAAGATCAG
AGAACTCATCTTTGACGCGATCGTCAGACGTACTGGAAGGAAGTTGTTTCTCGCCAAGTTGCCCTGGGGC
GCGGCATAACGGCAATGAGGGCTGAGGGGGAAAACCCGAACGGGGTCCAACGGCGTCACTATCAGAGGGT
GGTTGGGCTACATCCGTAGACGGCAGGGTCTTTGTCTCGGCTCCGACTGGCGTTCCCGTCCCACGTCCCT
GGGATGTTTGCGGAGCATCCCCAGGGTTCCATCCACGATGCTGAGGCAGACGGGGCGCTGTCTCCTTGTC
CCACCGGGAAGCGGCCGCACTTCCCCCGGAGCCTCCGCTTCCGCCCTTGTACAGCTCGTCCATGCCGAGA
GTGATCCCGGCGGCGGTCACGAACTCCAGCAGGACCATGTGATCGCGCTTCTCGTTGGGGTCTTTGCTCA
GCTTGGACTGGGTGCTCAGGTAGTGGTTGTCGGGCAGCAGCACGGGGCCGTCGCCGATGGGGGTGTTCTG
CTGGTAGTGGTCGGCGAGCTGCACGCTGCCGTCCTCGATGTTGTGGCGGATCTTGAAGTTCACCTTGATG
CCGTTCTTCTGCTTGTCGGCCATGATATAGACGTTGTGGCTGTTGTAGTTGTACTCCAGCTTGTGCCCCA
GGATGTTGCCGTCCTCCTTGAAGTCGATGCCCTTCAGCTCGATGCGGTTCACCAGGGTGTCGCCCTCGAA
CTTCACCTCGGCGCGGGTCTTGTAGTTGCCGTCGTCCTTGAAGAAGATGGTGCGCTCCTGGACGTAGCCT
TCGGGCATGGCGGACTTGAAGAAGTCGTGCTGCTTCATGTGGTCGGGGTAGCGGCTGAAGCACTGCACGC
CGTAGGTCAGGGTGGTCACGAGGGTGGGCCAGGGCACGGGCAGCTTGCCGGTGGTGCAGATGAACTTCAG
GGTCAGCTTGCCGTAGGTGGCATCGCCCTCGCCCTCGCCGGACACGCTGAACTTGTGGCCGTTTACGTCG
CCGTCCAGCTCGACCAGGATGGGCACCACCCCGGTGAACAGCTCCTCGCCCTTGCTCACCATGGTGGCGA
CCGGTGGATCCCGGGCCCGCGGTACCGTCGACTGCAGAATTCGGTTCACTAAACGAGCCCGGTTCACTAA
ACGAGCTCTGCTTATATAGACCTCCCACCGTACACGCCTACCGCCCATTTGCGTCAATGGGGCGGAGTTG
TTACGACATTTTGGAAAGTCCCGTTGATTTTGGTGCCAAAACAAACTCCCATTGACGTCAATGGGGTGGA
GACTTGGAAATCCCCGTGAGTCAAACCGCTATCCACGCCCATTGATGTACTGCCAAAACCGCATCACCAT
GGTAATAGCGATGACTAATACGTAGATGTACTGCCAAGTAGGAAAGTCCCATAAGGTCATGTACTGGGCA
TAATGCCAGGCGGGCCATTTACCGTCATTGACGTCAATAGGGGGCGTACTTGGCATATGATACACTTGAT
GTACTGCCAAGTGGGCAGTTTACCGTAAATACTCCACCCATTGACGTCAATGGAAAGTCCCTATTGGCGT
TACTATGGGAACATACGTCATTATTGACGTCAATGGGCGGGGGTCGTTGGGCGGTCAGCCAGGCGGGCCA
TTTACCGTAAGTTATGTAACGCGGAACTCCATATATGGGCTATGAACTAATGACCCCGTAATTGATTACT
ATTAATAACTAGCACGCGTTCGAAGCTTGAGCTCGGTCCCCTCGGGGTTGGGAGGTGGGTCTGAAACGAT
AATGGTGAATATCCCTGCCTAACTCTATTCACTATAGAAAGTACAGCAAAAACTATTCTTAAACCTACCA
AGCCTCCTACTATCATTATGAATAATTTTATATACCACAGCCAATTTGTTATGTTAAACCAATTCCACAA
ACTTGCCCATTTATCTAATTCCAATAATTCTTGTTCATTCTTTTCTTGCTGGTTTTGCGATTCTTCAATT
AAGGAGTGTATTAAGCTTGTGTAATTGTTAATTTCTCTGTCCCACTCCATCCAGGTCGTGTGATTCCAAA
TCTGTTCCAGAGATTTATTACTCCAACTAGCATTCCAAGGCACAGCAGTGGTGCAAATGAGTTTTCCAGA
GCAACCCCAAATCCCCAGGAGCTGTTGATCCTTTAGGTATCTTTCCACAGCCAGGATTCTTGCCTGGAGC
TGCTTGATGCCCCAGACTGTGAGTTGCAACAGATGCTGTTGCGCCTCAATAGCCCTCAGCAAATTGTTCT
GCTGCTGCACTATACCAGACAATAATTGTCTGGCCTGTACCGTCAGCGTCATTGACGCTGCGCCCATAGT
GCTTCCTGCTGCTCCCAAGAACCCAAGGAACAAAGCTCCTATTCCCACTGCTCTTTTTTCTCTCTGCACC
ACTCTTCTCTTTGCCTTGGTGGGTGCTACTCCTAATGGTTCAATTTTTACTACTTTATATTTATATAATT
CACTTCTCCAATTGTCCCTCATATCTCCTCCTTATGGTGTTTTACTAAACTTTTCCATGTTCTAATCCTC
ATCCTGTCTACTTGCCACACAATCATCACCTGCCATCTGTTTTCCATAATCCCTAATGATCTTTGCTTTT
CTTCTTGGCACTACTTTTATGTCACTATTATCTTGTATTACTACTGCCCCTTCACCTTTCCAGAGGAGCT
TTGCTGGTCCTTTCCAAAGTGGATTTCTGCTGTCCCTGTAATAAACCCGAAAATTTTGAATTTTTGTAAT
TTGTTTTTGTAATTCTTTAGTTTGTATGTCTGTTGCTATTATGTCTACTATTCTTTCCCCTGCACTGTAC
CCCCCAATCCCCCCTTTTCTTTTAAAATTGTGGATGAATACTGCCATTTGTACTGCTGTCTTAAGATGTT
CAGCCTGATCTCTTACCTGTCCTATAATTTTCTTTAATTCTTTATTCATAGATTCTACTACTCCTTGACT
TTGGGGATTGTAGGGAATTTCCAGGTCTGAAGATCCTGCTGCTTGCTGTGCTTTTTTCTTACTTTTGTTT
TGCTCTTCCTCTATCTTGTCTAAAGCTTCCTTGGTGTCTTTTATCTCTATCCTTTGATGCACACAATAGA
GGGTTGCTACTGTATTATATAATGATCTAAGTTCTTCTGATCCTGTCTGAAGGGATGGTTGTAGCTGTCC
CAGTATTTGTCTACAGCCTTCTGATGTTTCTAACAGGCCAGTATTAACTGCGAATCGTTCTAGCTCCCTG
CTTGCCCATACTATATGTTTTAATTTATATTTTTTCTTTCCCCCTGGCCTTAACCGAATTTTTTCCCATC
GCGATCTAATTCTCCCCCGCTTAATACTGACGCTCTCGCACCCATCTCTCTCCTTCTAGCCTCCGCTAGT
CAAAATTTTTGGCGTACTCACCAGTCGCCGCCCCTCGCCTCTTGCCGTGCGCGCTTCAGCAAGCCGAGTC
CTGCGTCGAGAGAGCTCCTCTGGTTTCCCTTTCGCTTTCAAGTCCCTGTTCGGGCGCCACTGCTAGAGAT
TTTCCACACTGACTAAAAGGGTCTGAGGGATCTCTAGTTACCAGAGTCACACAACAGACGGGCACACACT
ACTTGAAGCACTCAAGGCAAGCTTTATTGAGGCTTAAGCAGTGGGTTCCCTAGTTAGCCAGAGAGCTCCC
AGGCTCAGATCTGGTCTAACCAGAGAGACCCAGTACAGGCAAAAAGCAGCTGCTTATATGCAGGATCTGA
GGGCTCGCCACTCCCCAGTCCCGCCCAGGCCACGCCTCCCATGGTAATAGCGATGACTAATACGTAGATG
TACTGCCAAGTAGGAAAGTCCCATAAGGTCATGTACTGGGCATAATGCCAGGCGGGCCATTTACCGTCAT
TGACGTCAATAGGGGGCGTACTTGGCATATGATACACTTGATGTACTGCCAAGTGGGCAGTTTACCGTAA
ATACTCCACCCATTGACGTCAATGGAAAGTCCCTATTGGCGTTACTATGGGAACATACGTCATTATTGAC
GTCAATGGGCGGGGGTCGTTGGGCGGTCAGCCAGGCGGGCCATTTACCGTAAGTTATGTAACGCGGAACT
CCATATATGGGCTATGAACTAATGACCCCGTAATTGATTACTATTAATAACTAGTCAATAATCAATGTCG
ACCCAGGTGGCACTTTTCGGGGAAATGTGCGCGGAACCCCTATTTGTTTATTTTTCTAAATACATTCAAA
TATGTATCCGCTCATGAGACAATAACCCTGATAAATGCTTCAATAATATTGAAAAAGGAAGAGTATGAGT
ATTCAACATTTCCGTGTCGCCCTTATTCCCTTTTTTGCGGCATTTTGCCTTCCTGTTTTTGCTCACCCAG
AAACGCTGGTGAAAGTAAAAGATGCTGAAGATCAGTTGGGTGCACGAGTGGGTTACATCGAACTGGATCT
CAACAGCGGTAAGATCCTTGAGAGTTTTCGCCCCGAAGAACGTTTTCCAATGATGAGCACTTTTAAAGTT
CTGCTATGTGGCGCGGTATTATCCCGTATTGACGCCGGGCAAGAGCAACTCGGTCGCCGCATACACTATT
CTCAGAATGACTTGGTTGAGTACTCACCAGTCACAGAAAAGCATCTTACGGATGGCATGACAGTAAGAGA
ATTATGCAGTGCTGCCATAACCATGAGTGATAACACTGCGGCCAACTTACTTCTGACAACGATCGGAGGA
CCGAAGGAGCTAACCGCTTTTTTGCACAACATGGGGGATCATGTAACTCGCCTTGATCGTTGGGAACCGG
AGCTGAATGAAGCCATACCAAACGACGAGCGTGACACCACGATGCCTGTAGCAATGGCAACAACGTTGCG
CAAACTATTAACTGGCGAACTACTTACTCTAGCTTCCCGGCAACAATTAATAGACTGGATGGAGGCGGAT
AAAGTTGCAGGACCACTTCTGCGCTCGGCCCTTCCGGCTGGCTGGTTTATTGCTGATAAATCTGGAGCCG
GTGAGCGTGGGTCTCGCGGTATCATTGCAGCACTGGGGCCAGATGGTAAGCCCTCCCGTATCGTAGTTAT
CTACACGACGGGGAGTCAGGCAACTATGGATGAACGAAATAGACAGATCGCTGAGATAGGTGCCTCACTG
ATTAAGCATTGGTAACTGTCAGACCAAGTTTACTCATATATACTTTAGATTGATTTAAAACTTCATTTTT
AATTTAAAAGGATCTAGGTGAAGATCCTTTTTGATAATCTCATGACCAAAATCCCTTAACGTGAGTTTTC
GTTCCACTGAGCGTCAGACCCCGTAGAAAAGATCAAAGGATCTTCTTGAGATCCTTTTTTTCTGCGCGTA
ATCTGCTGCTTGCAAACAAAAAAACCACCGCTACCAGCGGTGGTTTGTTTGCCGGATCAAGAGCTACCAA
CTCTTTTTCCGAAGGTAACTGGCTTCAGCAGAGCGCAGATACCAAATACTGTTCTTCTAGTGTAGCCGTA
GTTAGGCCACCACTTCAAGAACTCTGTAGCACCGCCTACATACCTCGCTCTGCTAATCCTGTTACCAGTG
GCTGCTGCCAGTGGCGATAAGTCGTGTCTTACCGGGTTGGACTCAAGACGATAGTTACCGGATAAGGCGC
AGCGGTCGGGCTGAACGGGGGGTTCGTGCACACAGCCCAGCTTGGAGCGAACGACCTACACCGAACTGAG
ATACCTACAGCGTGAGCTATGAGAAAGCGCCACGCTTCCCGAAGGGAGAAAGGCGGACAGGTATCCGGTA
AGCGGCAGGGTCGGAACAGGAGAGCGCACGAGGGAGCTTCCAGGGGGAAACGCCTGGTATCTTTATAGTC
CTGTCGGGTTTCGCCACCTCTGACTTGAGCGTCGATTTTTGTGATGCTCGTCAGGGGGGCGGAGCCTATG
GAAAAACGCCAGCAACGCGGCCTTTTTACGGTTCCTGGCCTTTTGCTGGCCTTTTGCTCACATGTTCTTT
CCTGCGTTATCCCCTGCTTCTGTGGATAACCGTATTACCGCCTTTGAGTGAGCTGATACCGCTCGCCGCA
GCCGAACGACCGAGCGCAGCGAGTCAGTGAGCGAGGAAGCGGAAGAGCGCCCAATACGCAAACCGCCTCT
CCCCGCGCGTTGGCCGATTCATTAATGCAGCGGATCCAGACATGATAAGATACATTGATGAGTTTGGACA
AACCACAACTAGAATGCAGTGAAAAAAATGCTTTATTTGTGAAATTTGTGATGCTATTGCTTTATTTGTA
ACCATTATAAGCTGCAATAAACAAGTTAGCTTTTTGCAAAAGCCTAGGCCTCCAAAAAAGCCTCCTCACT
ACTTCTGGAATAGCTCAGAGGCCGAGGCGGCCTCGGCCTCTGCATAAATAAAAAAAATTAGTCAGCCATG
GGGCGGAGAATGGGCGGAACTGGGCGGAGTTAGGGGCGGGATGGGCGGAGTTAGGGGCGGGACTATGGTT
GCTGACTAATTGAGATGCGGATCCGCTGGCACGACAGGTTTCCCGACTGGAAAGCGGGCAGTGAGCGCAA
CGCAATTAATGTGAGTTAGCTCACTCATTAGGCACCCCAGGCTTTACACTTTATGCTTCCGGCTCGTATG
TTGTGTGGAATTGTGAGCGGATAACAATTTCACACAGGAAACAGCTATGACCATGATTACGCCAAGCTTG
GGCTGCAGGTCGAGGGATCTCCATAAGAGAAGAGGGACAGCTATGACTGGGAGTAGTCAGGAGAGGAGGA
AAAATCTGGCTAGTAAAACATGTAAGGAAAATTTTAGGGATGTTAAAGAAAAAAATAACACAAAACAAAA
TAT
